>Addgene plasmid #167205 | FASTHDR-Cterm-mClover3-Puromycin | addgene full sequence | sequence record 341910 | Addgene NGS Result
TCGCGCGTTTCGGTGATGACGGTGAAAACCTCTGACACATGCAGCTCCCGGAGACGGTCACAGCTTGTCT
GTAAGCGGATGCCGGGAGCAGACAAGCCCGTCAGGGCGCGTCAGCGGGTGTTGGCGGGTGTCGGGGCTGG
CTTAACTATGCGGCATCAGAGCAGATTGTACTGAGAGTGCACCATATGCGGTGTGAAATACCGCACAGAT
GCGTAAGGAGAAAATACCGCATCAGGCGCCATTCGCCATTCAGGCTGCGCAACTGTTGGGAAGGGCGATC
GGTGCGGGCCTCTTCGCTATTACGCCAGCTGGCGAAAGGGGGATGTGCTGCAAGGCGATTAAGTTGGGTA
ACGCCAGGGTTTTCCCAGTCACGACGTTGTAAAACGACGGCCAGTGGGTACCGGCTTACTAAAAGCCAGA
TAACAGTATGCGTATTTGCGCGCTGATTTTTGCGGTATAAGAATATATACTGATATGTATACCCGAAGTA
TGTCAAAAAGAGGTATGCTATGAAGCAGCGTATTACAGTGACAGTTGACAGCGACAGCTATCAGTTGCTC
AAGGCATATATGATGTCAATATCTCCGGTCTGGTAAGCACAACCATGCAGAATGAAGCCCGTCGTCTGCG
TGCCGAACGCTGGAAAGCGGAAAATCAGGAAGGGATGGCTGAGGTCGCCCGGTTTATTGAAATGAACGGC
TCTTTTGCTGACGAGAACAGGGGCTGGTGAAATGCAGTTTAAGGTTTACACCTATAAAAGAGAGAGCCGT
TATCGTCTGTTTGTGGATGTACAGAGTGATATTATTGACACGCCCGGGCGACGGATGGTGATCCCCCTGG
CCAGTGCACGTCTGCTGTCAGATAAAGTCTCCCGTGAACTTTACCCGGTGGTGCATATCGGGGATGAAAG
CTGGCGCATGATGACCACCGATATGGCCAGTGTGCCGGTCTCCGTTATCGGGGAAGAAGTGGCTGATCTC
AGCCACCGCGAAAATGACATCAAAAACGCCATTAACCTGATGTTCTGGGGAATATAAATGTCAGGCTCCC
TTATACACAGCCAGTCTGCAGGTCGACGGTACCCAAGGCGGTGGAGAATTCATGGTTAGCAAAGGAGAGG
AGCTGTTTACGGGCGTTGTTCCGATTCTGGTGGAGCTGGACGGAGACGTCAACGGTCATAAGTTTAGTGT
TCGAGGTGAAGGTGAAGGTGATGCGACGAATGGCAAACTGACTCTGAAATTCATTTGTACGACAGGGAAA
CTTCCTGTACCCTGGCCGACACTTGTGACAACATTCGGATATGGGGTCGCATGTTTCAGCAGGTATCCGG
ATCATATGAAGCAACATGACTTTTTCAAGAGCGCCATGCCAGAAGGGTATGTTCAGGAGAGGACGATTTC
ATTTAAGGACGACGGAACCTATAAGACGCGGGCGGAAGTGAAATTTGAGGGTGACACCCTTGTCAATAGA
ATTGAACTGAAGGGGATCGATTTTAAGGAGGACGGAAACATTCTCGGACATAAATTGGAGTACAATTTCA
ACTCCCATTATGTGTATATAACTGCTGATAAGCAAAAGAACTGCATAAAGGCCAATTTTAAGATAAGGCA
CAATGTTGAAGACGGATCAGTACAGTTGGCGGATCATTATCAGCAAAATACACCTATAGGGGACGGTCCC
GTGCTTTTGCCTGATAACCACTATTTGAGTCATCAGTCTAAATTGTCCAAAGATCCCAACGAGAAAAGGG
ACCACATGGTACTCCTTGAGTTTGTAACGGCTGCGGGCATTACCCATGGTATGGACGAGCTTTACAAAGA
CTATAAGGACCACGACGGAGACTACAAGGATCATGATATTGATTACAAAGACGATGACGATAAGCACCAT
CACCATCACCATGAATTCGGATCTGGAGCAACAAACTTCTCACTACTCAAACAAGCAGGTGACGTGGAGG
AGAATCCCGGGCCTTCTAGAATGACAGAGTATAAACCCACTGTGAGATTGGCAACCAGGGATGACGTGCC
CAGAGCCGTGCGGACCCTCGCAGCCGCGTTTGCCGACTATCCTGCAACCAGGCATACGGTCGACCCAGAT
CGGCATATCGAGAGAGTGACTGAATTGCAGGAGCTTTTCCTGACCCGGGTGGGGCTGGACATAGGCAAAG
TCTGGGTCGCCGACGATGGCGCCGCGGTGGCCGTGTGGACCACGCCGGAGAGCGTCGAGGCCGGGGCTGT
GTTTGCAGAGATCGGGCCCCGGATGGCGGAGCTGTCTGGCAGCCGACTGGCTGCCCAGCAGCAGATGGAG
GGACTCCTGGCACCCCACAGGCCGAAGGAGCCCGCTTGGTTTTTGGCCACAGTTGGGGTTAGCCCGGACC
ACCAGGGCAAGGGACTCGGTTCCGCAGTAGTCTTGCCAGGGGTGGAGGCAGCCGAGAGGGCAGGAGTCCC
GGCTTTCCTCGAGACTAGTGCCCCACGAAATCTGCCCTTTTACGAGCGCCTTGGATTTACCGTCACCGCC
GATGTCGAAGTTCCAGAAGGACCGAGGACTTGGTGCATGACAAGAAAACCGGGGGCATCTAGATAAATTC
GTCAGTAGGGTTGTAAAGGTTTTTCTTTTCCTGAGAAAACAACCTTTTGTTTTCTCAGGTTTTGCTTTTT
GGCCTTTCCCTAGCTTTTAAAAAAAAAAAAGCAAAAGACGCTGGTGGCTGGCACTCCTGGTTTCCAGGAC
GGGGTTCAAGTCCCTGCGGTGTCTTTGCTTGGATCCGGCTTACTAAAAGCCAGATAACAGTATGCGTATT
TGCGCGCTGATTTTTGCGGTATAAGAATATATACTGATATGTATACCCGAAGTATGTCAAAAAGAGGTAT
GCTATGAAGCAGCGTATTACAGTGACAGTTGACAGCGACAGCTATCAGTTGCTCAAGGCATATATGATGT
CAATATCTCCGGTCTGGTAAGCACAACCATGCAGAATGAAGCCCGTCGTCTGCGTGCCGAACGCTGGAAA
GCGGAAAATCAGGAAGGGATGGCTGAGGTCGCCCGGTTTATTGAAATGAACGGCTCTTTTGCTGACGAGA
ACAGGGGCTGGTGAAATGCAGTTTAAGGTTTACACCTATAAAAGAGAGAGCCGTTATCGTCTGTTTGTGG
ATGTACAGAGTGATATTATTGACACGCCCGGGCGACGGATGGTGATCCCCCTGGCCAGTGCACGTCTGCT
GTCAGATAAAGTCTCCCGTGAACTTTACCCGGTGGTGCATATCGGGGATGAAAGCTGGCGCATGATGACC
ACCGATATGGCCAGTGTGCCGGTCTCCGTTATCGGGGAAGAAGTGGCTGATCTCAGCCACCGCGAAAATG
ACATCAAAAACGCCATTAACCTGATGTTCTGGGGAATATAAATGTCAGGCTCCCTTATACACAGCCAGTC
TGCAGGTCGACGGATCCCGGGCCCGTCGACTGCAGAGGCCTGCATGCAAGCTTGGCGTAATCATGGTCAT
AGCTGTTTCCTGTGTGAAATTGTTATCCGCTCACAATTCCACACAACATACGAGCCGGAAGCATAAAGTG
TAAAGCCTGGGGTGCCTAATGAGTGAGCTAACTCACATTAATTGCGTTGCGCTCACTGCCCGCTTTCCAG
TCGGGAAACCTGTCGTGCCAGCTGCATTAATGAATCGGCCAACGCGCGGGGAGAGGCGGTTTGCGTATTG
GGCGCTCTTCCGCTTCCTCGCTCACTGACTCGCTGCGCTCGGTCGTTCGGCTGCGGCGAGCGGTATCAGC
TCACTCAAAGGCGGTAATACGGTTATCCACAGAATCAGGGGATAACGCAGGAAAGAACATGTGAGCAAAA
GGCCAGCAAAAGGCCAGGAACCGTAAAAAGGCCGCGTTGCTGGCGTTTTTCCATAGGCTCCGCCCCCCTG
ACGAGCATCACAAAAATCGACGCTCAAGTCAGAGGTGGCGAAACCCGACAGGACTATAAAGATACCAGGC
GTTTCCCCCTGGAAGCTCCCTCGTGCGCTCTCCTGTTCCGACCCTGCCGCTTACCGGATACCTGTCCGCC
TTTCTCCCTTCGGGAAGCGTGGCGCTTTCTCATAGCTCACGCTGTAGGTATCTCAGTTCGGTGTAGGTCG
TTCGCTCCAAGCTGGGCTGTGTGCACGAACCCCCCGTTCAGCCCGACCGCTGCGCCTTATCCGGTAACTA
TCGTCTTGAGTCCAACCCGGTAAGACACGACTTATCGCCACTGGCAGCAGCCACTGGTAACAGGATTAGC
AGAGCGAGGTATGTAGGCGGTGCTACAGAGTTCTTGAAGTGGTGGCCTAACTACGGCTACACTAGAAGAA
CAGTATTTGGTATCTGCGCTCTGCTGAAGCCAGTTACCTTCGGAAAAAGAGTTGGTAGCTCTTGATCCGG
CAAACAAACCACCGCTGGTAGCGGTGGTTTTTTTGTTTGCAAGCAGCAGATTACGCGCAGAAAAAAAGGA
TCTCAAGAAGATCCTTTGATCTTTTCTACGGGGTCTGACGCTCAGTGGAACGAAAACTCACGTTAAGGGA
TTTTGGTCATGAGATTATCAAAAAGGATCTTCACCTAGATCCTTTTAAATTAAAAATGAAGTTTTAAATC
AATCTAAAGTATATATGAGTAAACTTGGTCTGACAGTTACCAATGCTTAATCAGTGAGGCACCTATCTCA
GCGATCTGTCTATTTCGTTCATCCATAGTTGCCTGACTCCCCGTCGTGTAGATAACTACGATACGGGAGG
GCTTACCATCTGGCCCCAGTGCTGCAATGATACCGCGAGACCCACGCTCACCGGCTCCAGATTTATCAGC
AATAAACCAGCCAGCCGGAAGGGCCGAGCGCAGAAGTGGTCCTGCAACTTTATCCGCCTCCATCCAGTCT
ATTAATTGTTGCCGGGAAGCTAGAGTAAGTAGTTCGCCAGTTAATAGTTTGCGCAACGTTGTTGCCATTG
CTACAGGCATCGTGGTGTCACGCTCGTCGTTTGGTATGGCTTCATTCAGCTCCGGTTCCCAACGATCAAG
GCGAGTTACATGATCCCCCATGTTGTGCAAAAAAGCGGTTAGCTCCTTCGGTCCTCCGATCGTTGTCAGA
AGTAAGTTGGCCGCAGTGTTATCACTCATGGTTATGGCAGCACTGCATAATTCTCTTACTGTCATGCCAT
CCGTAAGATGCTTTTCTGTGACTGGTGAGTACTCAACCAAGTCATTCTGAGAATAGTGTATGCGGCGACC
GAGTTGCTCTTGCCCGGCGTCAATACGGGATAATACCGCGCCACATAGCAGAACTTTAAAAGTGCTCATC
ATTGGAAAACGTTCTTCGGGGCGAAAACTCTCAAGGATCTTACCGCTGTTGAGATCCAGTTCGATGTAAC
CCACTCGTGCACCCAACTGATCTTCAGCATCTTTTACTTTCACCAGCGTTTCTGGGTGAGCAAAAACAGG
AAGGCAAAATGCCGCAAAAAAGGGAATAAGGGCGACACGGAAATGTTGAATACTCATACTCTTCCTTTTT
CAATATTATTGAAGCATTTATCAGGGTTATTGTCTCATGAGCGGATACATATTTGAATGTATTTAGAAAA
ATAAACAAATAGGGGTTCCGCGCACATTTCCCCGAAAAGTGCCACCTGACGTCTAAGAAACCATTATTAT
CATGACATTAACCTATAAAAATAGGCGTATCACGAGGCCCTTTCGTC
Features (pLannotate 1.2.2; 20 found; start..end, strand, type, name):
    137..236     +  misc_feature   bom (fragment): basis of mobility region from pBR322
    242..396     -  CDS            lacZα (fragment): LacZα fragment of β-galactosidase; lacZ fragment
    401..478     +  intron         PDK intron (fragment): pdk; modified pyruvate orthophosphate dikinase intron from Flaveria trinervia 3.0
    569..727     +  CDS            ccdA (fragment): CCDA_ECO57 - Also known as H, letA. Experimental evidence at protein level: Swiss-Prot protein existence level 1. Antitoxin component of a type II toxin-antitoxin (TA) system which inhibits the post-segregational killing (PSK) of plasmid-free cells, also referred to as a plasmid addiction system. Binds to and blocks the activity of CcdB; will also remove bound CcdB protein from the CcdB-GyrA complex by forming a CcdA-CcdB complex, a process termed rejuvenation. Functions as a transcriptional corepressor for the ccdAB operon, repression also requires CcdB (By similarity). From Escherichia coli
    732..1034    +  CDS            ccdB: CCDB_ECOLI - Also known as G, letB, letD. Experimental evidence at protein level: Swiss-Prot protein existence level 1. Toxic component of a type II toxin-antitoxin (TA) system, functioning in plasmid maintainence. Responsible for the post- segregational killing (PSK) of plasmid-free cells, also referred to as a plasmid addiction system. Half-life of over 2 hours. Cell killing by CcdB is accompanied by filamentation, defects in chromosome and plasmid segregation, defects in cell division, formation of anucleate cells, decreased DNA synthesis and plasmid loss. Interferes with the activity of DN
   1102..1818    +  CDS            mClover3: mClover3 is a basic (constitutively fluorescent) green/yellow fluorescent protein published in 2016, derived from Aequorea victoria. It is reported to be a rapidly-maturing monomer with high acid sensitivity.
   1885..1902    +  CDS            6xHis: 6xHis affinity tag
   1981..2577    +  CDS            pac: PUAC_STRAD - Protein predicted: Swiss-Prot protein existence level 4. Detoxification of puromycin. From Streptomyces alboniger.
   2696..2752    +  ncRNA          mascRNA-menRNA: Accession: RF01684 - MALAT1-associated small cytoplasmic RNA/MEN beta RNA
   2760..2842    +  intron         PDK intron (fragment): pdk; modified pyruvate orthophosphate dikinase intron from Flaveria trinervia 3.0
   2933..3091    +  CDS            ccdA (fragment): CCDA_ECO57 - Also known as H, letA. Experimental evidence at protein level: Swiss-Prot protein existence level 1. Antitoxin component of a type II toxin-antitoxin (TA) system which inhibits the post-segregational killing (PSK) of plasmid-free cells, also referred to as a plasmid addiction system. Binds to and blocks the activity of CcdB; will also remove bound CcdB protein from the CcdB-GyrA complex by forming a CcdA-CcdB complex, a process termed rejuvenation. Functions as a transcriptional corepressor for the ccdAB operon, repression also requires CcdB (By similarity). From Escherichia coli
   3096..3398    +  CDS            ccdB: CCDB_ECOLI - Also known as G, letB, letD. Experimental evidence at protein level: Swiss-Prot protein existence level 1. Toxic component of a type II toxin-antitoxin (TA) system, functioning in plasmid maintainence. Responsible for the post- segregational killing (PSK) of plasmid-free cells, also referred to as a plasmid addiction system. Half-life of over 2 hours. Cell killing by CcdB is accompanied by filamentation, defects in chromosome and plasmid segregation, defects in cell division, formation of anucleate cells, decreased DNA synthesis and plasmid loss. Interferes with the activity of DN
   3520..3536    -  protein_bind   lac operator: The lac repressor binds to the lac operator to inhibit transcription in E. coli. This inhibition can be relieved by adding lactose or isopropyl-β-D-thiogalactopyranoside (IPTG). lac repressor encoded by lacI
   3544..3574    -  promoter       lac promoter: promoter for the E. coli lac operon
   3589..3610    -  protein_bind   CAP binding site: CAP binding activates transcription in the presence of cAMP. E. coli catabolite activator protein
   3623..3715    -  CDS            lacI (fragment): lac repressor; lacI; The lac repressor binds to the lac operator to inhibit transcription in E. coli. This inhibition can be relieved by adding lactose or isopropyl-β-D-thiogalactopyranoside (IPTG).
   3898..4486    -  rep_origin     ori: high-copy-number ColE1/pMB1/pBR322/pUC origin of replication
   4657..5517    -  CDS            AmpR: β-lactamase; bla; confers resistance to ampicillin, carbenicillin, and related antibiotics
   5518..5622    -  promoter       AmpR promoter: bla
   5717..35      +  CDS            rop (fragment) (across the origin): Rop protein, which maintains plasmids at low copy number; rop
