[The description below was written by a language model from this plasmid's Addgene catalogue record and pLannotate feature annotations shown in this document.]
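Description:
FASTHDR-Cterm-mClover3-Puromycin is an empty donor-template backbone built on pUC57, intended for constructing homology-directed repair donors that tag endogenous mammalian genes at the C terminus in CRISPR-Cas9 knock-in experiments. It replicates in E. coli from a high-copy ColE1/pUC origin and carries the β-lactamase gene with its own promoter for ampicillin selection. Remnants of the lac region (lacZα fragment, lac promoter and operator, CAP site) and short bom, rop and lacI fragments come from the cloning backbone.

The central payload is a promoterless tagging cassette: the green/yellow fluorescent protein mClover3, followed by a 6xHis tag, then the puromycin N-acetyltransferase gene (pac) for selecting edited mammalian cells, and a downstream MALAT1-type mascRNA/MEN β element, a sequence generally used for 3′ end processing and transcript stabilisation. No mammalian promoter is annotated, which suggests the cassette is expressed from the tagged locus after in-frame integration. The record does not say what links mClover3 and pac.

The cassette is flanked on each side by a ccdB toxin gene, each preceded by a partial ccdA sequence. These two counter-selection modules mark the positions where the 5′ and 3′ recombination arms are inserted by Gibson assembly. Because CcdB poisons gyrase, the empty vector must be kept in a ccdB-tolerant strain such as DB3.1. Replacing both modules with homology arms allows growth in ccdB-sensitive strains, so correctly assembled donors are enriched. The short "PDK intron" fragments upstream of each module are probably annotation matches to part of the ccdB cassette rather than functional introns. The associated publication describes multiplex gene tagging for live-cell microscopy.
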