Addgene plasmid #167205: FASTHDR-Cterm-mClover3-Puromycin
Purpose: (Empty Backbone) Plasmid to clone recombination arms to create homologous recombination donor vector for C-terminal gene tagging with mClover3 and selection with Puromycin
Depositing lab: Oscar Perez. Depositing organization: Temple University. Publication: Multiplex Gene Tagging with CRISPR-Cas9 for Live-Cell Microscopy and Application to Study the Role of SARS-CoV-2 Proteins in Autophagy, Mitochondrial Dynamics, and Cell Growth. Perez-Leal O, Nixon-Abell J, Barrero CA, Gordon JC, Oesterling J, Rico MC. CRISPR J. 2021 Nov 30. doi: 10.1089/crispr.2021.0041. PubMed 34847745.
Backbone
  Vector backbone: puc57
  Backbone size (bp): 2458
  Vector type: Mammalian Expression, CRISPR
  Selectable markers: Puromycin
  Tag / fusion protein: mClover3 (C terminal on backbone)
Growth in bacteria
  Bacterial resistance: Ampicillin, 100 μg/mL
  Growth temperature: 37°C
  Growth strain: DB3.1
  Growth instructions: The empty plasmid must be maintained in E.coli DB3.1. Once the plasmid is used to insert homologous recombination arms, the plasmid must be transformed in a strain that is sensitive to ccdb such as DH5Alpha or similar.
  Copy number: High Copy
Gene/Insert
  Cloning method: Gibson Cloning
  Sequencing primers: 5′ gcagattgtactgagagtgcaccata; 3′ caggttttgctttttggcctttccc
Terms and licenses: Academic/Nonprofit Terms; Industry Terms: Not Available to Industry
How to cite: FASTHDR-Cterm-mClover3-Puromycin was a gift from Oscar Perez (Addgene plasmid # 167205 ; http://n2t.net/addgene:167205 ; RRID:Addgene_167205)
